>Addgene plasmid #162968 | C515-E01: attB5r-stuffer-attB1r | addgene full sequence | sequence record 330947 | Addgene NGS Result
CCGCTCCCGGCGGATTTGTCCTACTCAGGAGAGCGTTCACCGACAAACAACAGATAAAACGAAAGGCCCA
GTCTTCCGACTGAGCCTTTCGTTTTATTTGATGCCTGGCAGTTCCCTACTCTCGCGTTAACGCTACCATG
GAGCTCGAATTCTACAGTCACTAATACCATCTAAGTAGTTGATTCATAGTGACTGCATATGTTGTGTTTT
ACAGTATTATGTAGTCTGTTTTTTATGCAAAATCTAATTTAATATATTGATATTTATATCATTTTACGTT
TCTCGTTCAACTTTTGTATACAAAGTGGTAACTGAATAGAGAAAAAAATCACTGGATATACCACCGTTGA
TATATCCCAATGGCATCGTAAAGAACATTTTGAGGCATTTCAGTCAGTTGCTCAATGTACCTATAACCAG
ACCGTTCAGCTGGATATTACGGCCTTTTTAAAGACCGTAAAGAAAAATAAGCACAAGTTTTATCCGGCCT
TTATTCACATGCTTGCCCGCCTGTAAACAACTTTGTACAAAAAAGTTGAACGAGAAACGTAAAATGATAT
AAATATCAATATATTAAATTAGATTTTGCATAAAAAACAGACTACATAATACTGTAAAACACAACATATG
CAGTCACTATGAACCAACTACTTAGATGGTATTAGTGACCTGTAGAATTCGAGCTCTAGAGCTGCAGGGC
GGCCGCGATATCCCCTATAGTGAGTCGTATTACATGGTCATAGCTGTTTCCTGGCAGCTCTGGCCCGTGT
CTCAAAATCTCTGATGTTACATTGCACAAGATCGGTACCCGGGGATCCTCTAGACCAGCCAGGACAGAAA
TGCCTCGACTTCGCTGCTACCCAAGGTTGCCGGGTGACGCACACCGTGGAAACGGATGAAGGCACGAACC
CAGTGGACATAAGCCTGTTCGGTTCGTAAGCTGTAATGCAAGTAGCGTATGCGCTCACGCAACTGGTCCA
GAACCTTGACCGAACGCAGCGGTGGTAACGGCGCAGTGGCGGTTTTCATGGCTTGTTATGACTGTTTTTT
TGGGGTACAGTCTATGCCTCGGGCATCCAAGCAGCAAGCGCGTTACGCCGTGGGTCGATGTTTGATGTTA
TGGAGCAGCAACGATGTTACGCAGCAGGGCAGTCGCCCTAAAACAAAGTTAAACATTATGAGGGAAGCGG
TGATCGCCGAAGTATCGACTCAACTATCAGAGGTAGTTGGCGTCATCGAGCGCCATCTCGAACCGACGTT
GCTGGCCGTACATTTGTACGGCTCCGCAGTGGATGGCGGCCTGAAGCCACACAGTGATATTGATTTGCTG
GTTACGGTGACCGTAAGGCTTGATGAAACAACGCGGCGAGCTTTGATCAACGACCTTTTGGAAACTTCGG
CTTCCCCTGGAGAGAGCGAGATTCTCCGCGCTGTAGAAGTCACCATTGTTGTGCACGACGACATCATTCC
GTGGCGTTATCCAGCTAAGCGCGAACTGCAATTTGGAGAATGGCAGCGCAATGACATTCTTGCAGGTATC
TTCGAGCCAGCCACGATCGACATTGATCTGGCTATCTTGCTGACAAAAGCAAGAGAACATAGCGTTGCCT
TGGTAGGTCCAGCGGCGGAGGAACTCTTTGATCCGGTTCCTGAACAGGATCTATTTGAGGCGCTAAATGA
AACCTTAACGCTATGGAACTCGCCGCCCGACTGGGCTGGCGATGAGCGAAATGTAGTGCTTACGTTGTCC
CGCATTTGGTACAGCGCAGTAACCGGCAAAATCGCGCCGAAGGATGTCGCTGCCGACTGGGCAATGGAGC
GCCTGCCGGCCCAGTATCAGCCCGTCATACTTGAAGCTAGACAGGCTTATCTTGGACAAGAAGAAGATCG
CTTGGCCTCGCGCGCAGATCAGTTGGAAGAATTTGTCCACTACGTGAAAGGCGAGATCACCAAGGTAGTC
GGCAAATAACCCTCGAGCCACCCATGACCAAAATCCCTTAACGTGAGTTACGCGTCGTTCCACTGAGCGT
CAGACCCCGTAGAAAAGATCAAAGGATCTTCTTGAGATCCTTTTTTTCTGCGCGTAATCTGCTGCTTGCA
AACAAAAAAACCACCGCTACCAGCGGTGGTTTGTTTGCCGGATCAAGAGCTACCAACTCTTTTTCCGAAG
GTAACTGGCTTCAGCAGAGCGCAGATACCAAATACTGTTCTTCTAGTGTAGCCGTAGTTAGGCCACCACT
TCAAGAACTCTGTAGCACCGCCTACATACCTCGCTCTGCTAATCCTGTTACCAGTGGCTGCTGCCAGTGG
CGATAAGTCGTGTCTTACCGGGTTGGACTCAAGACGATAGTTACCGGATAAGGCGCAGCGGTCGGGCTGA
ACGGGGGGTTCGTGCACACAGCCCAGCTTGGAGCGAACGACCTACACCGAACTGAGATACCTACAGCGTG
AGCTATGAGAAAGCGCCACGCTTCCCGAAGGGAGAAAGGCGGACAGGTATCCGGTAAGCGGCAGGGTCGG
AACAGGAGAGCGCACGAGGGAGCTTCCAGGGGGAAACGCCTGGTATCTTTATAGTCCTGTCGGGTTTCGC
CACCTCTGACTTGAGCGTCGATTTTTGTGATGCTCGTCAGGGGGGCGGAGCCTATGGAAAAACGCCAGCA
ACGCGGCCTTTTTACGGTTCCTGGCCTTTTGCTGGCCTTTTGCTCACATGTTCTTTCCTGCGTTATCCCC
TGATTCTGTGGATAACCGTATTACCGCTAGCCAGGAAGAGTTTGTAGAAACGCAAAAAGGCCATCCGTCA
GGATGGCCTTCTGCTTAGTTTGATGCCTGGCAGTTTATGGCGGGCGTCCTGCCCGCCACCCTCCGGGCCG
TTGCTTCACAACGTTCAAAT
Features (pLannotate 1.2.2; 11 found; start..end, strand, type, name):
     54..97      +  terminator     rrnB T1 terminator: Escherichia coli rrnB; transcription terminator T1 from the E. coli rrnB gene
    185..309     -  protein_bind   attR2: mutant version of attR; recombination site for the Gateway® LR reaction LR Clonase™
    319..513     +  CDS            CmR (fragment): chloramphenicol acetyltransferase; cat; confers resistance to chloramphenicol
    517..641     +  protein_bind   attR1: mutant version of attR; recombination site for the Gateway® LR reaction LR Clonase™
    714..732     -  promoter       T7 promoter: promoter for bacteriophage T7 RNA polymerase
    802..824     +  misc_feature   MCS (fragment): pUC18/19 multiple cloning site
    916..939     +  promoter       Pc promoter (fragment): intI1 (promoter lies within the coding sequence); class 1 integron promoter
   1115..1171    +  CDS            GmR (fragment): gentamycin acetyltransferase; aacC1; confers resistance to gentamycin
   1178..1969    +  CDS            SmR: aminoglycoside adenylyltransferase (Murphy, 1985); aadA; confers resistance to spectinomycin and streptomycin
   2062..2650    +  rep_origin     ori: high-copy-number ColE1/pMB1/pBR322/pUC origin of replication
   2785..2812    -  terminator     rrnB T2 terminator: transcription terminator T2 from the E. coli rrnB gene
