[The description below was written by a language model from this plasmid's Addgene catalogue record and pLannotate feature annotations shown in this document.]
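Description:
C515-E01: attB5r-stuffer-attB1r is a small (about 2.9 kb) Gateway entry clone built in the pDonr235 donor backbone and intended for multisite, combinatorial assembly of expression constructs by site-specific recombination. It is maintained in E. coli at high copy through a ColE1/pUC-type origin of replication and is selected with spectinomycin via an aadA (SmR) aminoglycoside adenylyltransferase gene. Upstream of this marker the annotation picks up fragments of a class 1 integron Pc promoter and a gentamicin acetyltransferase gene, which are probably remnants of the integron-derived cassette that supplied the resistance gene. rrnB T1 and T2 transcription terminators flank the cloning region, a standard arrangement in donor vectors that insulates the insert from read-through transcription, and a T7 promoter and a short pUC-type polylinker fragment lie next to the recombination cassette.

The insert is a synthetic stuffer described as a region that is neither transcribed nor translated. The feature table shows that it is roughly 200 bp and matches a fragment of the chloramphenicol acetyltransferase coding sequence, with no promoter of its own. It is bounded by two recombination sites that the automated annotation labels attR2 and attR1. The catalogue name instead designates the flanks attB5r and attB1r, so the software labels are best read as nearest matches to the variant multisite Gateway sites rather than as precise identities. In use, the plasmid fills the attB5r–attB1r position in a multi-fragment Gateway reaction with inert DNA in place of a functional element. The resulting negative control vectors otherwise match the architecture of the experimental constructs.
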