Addgene plasmid #162968: C515-E01: attB5r-stuffer-attB1r
Purpose: Gateway attB5r-attB1r entry clone containing a non-transcribed/translated region for use in generating negative control vectors
Depositing lab: Dominic Esposito. Depositing organization: National Cancer Institute (NCI). Publication: Combinatorial assembly of clone libraries using site-specific recombination. Wall VE, Garvey LA, Mehalko JL, Procter LV, Esposito D. Methods Mol Biol. 2014;1116:193-208. doi: 10.1007/978-1-62703-764-8_14. PubMed 24395366.
Backbone
  Vector backbone: pDonr235
  Vector type: Synthetic Biology
Growth in bacteria
  Bacterial resistance: Spectinomycin, 50 μg/mL
  Growth temperature: 37°C
  Growth strain: DH5alpha
  Copy number: High Copy
Gene/Insert
  Gene/Insert name: stuffer fragment for vector controls
  Species: Synthetic
  Cloning method: Gateway Cloning
Terms and licenses: Academic/Nonprofit Terms; Industry Terms: Not Available to Industry
How to cite: C515-E01: attB5r-stuffer-attB1r was a gift from Dominic Esposito (Addgene plasmid # 162968 ; http://n2t.net/addgene:162968 ; RRID:Addgene_162968)
